Addgene plasmid #87747: pET151-Vps4(101-437)-Hcp1 K321A
Purpose: Bacterial expression of S. cerevisiae Vps4 AAA ATPase cassette fused to P. aeruginosa Hcp1
Depositing lab: Chris Hill. Depositing organization: University of Utah. Publication: Structural Basis of Protein Translocation by the Vps4-Vta1 AAA ATPase. Monroe N, Han H, Shen PS, Sundquist WI, Hill CP. Elife. 2017 Apr 5;6. pii: e24487. doi: 10.7554/eLife.24487. PubMed 28379137.
Backbone
  Vector backbone: pET151
  Backbone manufacturer: Invitrogen
  Backbone size w/o insert (bp): 5700
  Total vector size (bp): 7300
  Vector type: Bacterial Expression
Growth in bacteria
  Bacterial resistance: Ampicillin, 100 μg/mL
  Growth temperature: 37°C
  Growth strain: DH5alpha
  Copy number: Low Copy
Gene/Insert
  Gene/Insert name: Vacuolar protein sorting-associated protein 4 (alt name: Vps4)
  Species: S. cerevisiae (budding yeast)
  Insert size (bp): 1554
  Mutation: deleted amino acids 1-100, mutated Lys-321 to Ala
  GenBank ID: NM_001184270
  Entrez Gene: VPS4 (a.k.a. YPR173C, CSC1, DID6, END13, GRD13, VPL4, VPT10)
  Promoter: T7
  Tag / fusion protein: 6xHis-V5-TEV (N terminal on backbone); Hcp1 (C terminal on insert)
  Cloning method: Ligation Independent Cloning
  Sequencing primers: 5′ TAATACGACTCACTATAGG; 3′ GCTAGTTATTGCTCAGCGG
Terms and licenses: Academic/Nonprofit Terms; Industry Terms: Not Available to Industry
How to cite: pET151-Vps4(101-437)-Hcp1 K321A was a gift from Chris Hill (Addgene plasmid # 87747 ; http://n2t.net/addgene:87747 ; RRID:Addgene_87747)
