[The description below was written by a language model from this plasmid's Addgene catalogue record and pLannotate feature annotations shown in this document.]
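Description:
pET151-Vps4(101-437)-Hcp1 K321A is a bacterial expression plasmid of about 7.3 kb built on the Invitrogen pET151 backbone. It produces a fusion of the Saccharomyces cerevisiae Vps4 AAA ATPase cassette with Pseudomonas aeruginosa Hcp1 in E. coli. The backbone carries a pBR322-type origin together with the bom region and the rop gene, consistent with the low copy number stated in the record. Selection is with ampicillin through the β-lactamase gene. Several short tetracycline-resistance fragments in the annotation are non-functional remnants of the pBR322 lineage.

Expression is driven by a T7 promoter followed by a lac operator and the T7 gene 10 ribosome binding site, with a T7 terminator downstream. The plasmid-borne lacI gene supplies repressor, so transcription needs a host that provides T7 RNA polymerase and is induced with IPTG. The open reading frame begins with the backbone-encoded N-terminal 6xHis-V5-TEV tag; the feature table annotates the V5 epitope and the TEV site but not the His tag. This tag allows affinity purification, immunodetection and proteolytic tag removal. Next comes Vps4 lacking residues 1-100 (residues 101-437) and carrying a Lys-321 to Ala substitution, followed after a short unannotated linker by full-length Hcp1 at the C terminus. The record does not state the functional rationale for the K321A mutation or for the Hcp1 fusion. The associated publication concerns the structural basis of protein translocation by the Vps4-Vta1 AAA ATPase, suggesting use of the recombinant protein in structural and biochemical work.
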