Features (pLannotate 1.2.2; 22 found; start..end, strand, type, name):
    209..227     +  promoter       T7 promoter: promoter for bacteriophage T7 RNA polymerase
    228..252     +  protein_bind   lac operator: The lac repressor binds to the lac operator to inhibit transcription in E. coli. This inhibition can be relieved by adding lactose or isopropyl-β-D-thiogalactopyranoside (IPTG). lac repressor encoded by lacI
    267..289     +  RBS            RBS: efficient ribosome binding site from bacteriophage T7 gene 10 (Olins and Rangwala, 1989)
    318..359     +  CDS            V5 tag: epitope tag from simian virus 5
    360..379     +  CDS            TEV site (fragment): tobacco etch virus (TEV) protease recognition and cleavage site
    381..1391    +  CDS            VPS4 (fragment): VPS4_YEAST - Also known as CSC1, DID6, END13, GRD13, VPL4, VPT10. Experimental evidence at protein level: Swiss-Prot protein existence level 1. Involved in the transport of biosynthetic membrane proteins from the prevacuolar/endosomal compartment to the vacuole. Required for multivesicular body (MVB) protein sorting. Catalyzes the ATP-dependent dissociation of class E VPS proteins from endosomal membranes, such as the disassembly of the ESCRT-III complex. From Saccharomyces cerevisiae (strain ATCC 204508 / S288c) (Baker's yeast).
   1446..1931    +  CDS            hcp1: HCP1_PSEAE - Experimental evidence at protein level: Swiss-Prot protein existence level 1. Required for assembly of the protein secretion apparatus HSI- I. Actively secreted during chronic infection of cystic fibrosis patients. From Pseudomonas aeruginosa (strain ATCC 15692 / DSM 22644 / CIP 104116 / JCM 14847 / LMG 12228 / 1C / PRS 101 / PAO1).
   1960..2009    +  CDS            SET1 (fragment): solubility-enhancement tag derived from T7 phage gene 10B
   2017..2064    +  terminator     T7 terminator: transcription terminator for bacteriophage T7 RNA polymerase
   2087..2191    -  CDS            TcR (fragment): tetracycline efflux protein; tet; confers resistance to tetracycline
   2248..2271    -  promoter       tet promoter (fragment): E. coli promoter for tetracycline efflux protein gene
   2388..2492    +  promoter       AmpR promoter: bla
   2493..3353    +  CDS            AmpR: β-lactamase; bla; confers resistance to ampicillin, carbenicillin, and related antibiotics
   3524..4112    +  rep_origin     ori: high-copy-number ColE1/pMB1/pBR322/pUC origin of replication
   4298..4437    -  misc_feature   bom: basis of mobility region from pBR322
   4539..4730    -  CDS            rop: Rop protein, which maintains plasmids at low copy number; rop
   4747..5127    +  CDS            YPB1_ECOLX: Protein predicted: Swiss-Prot protein existence level 4. From Escherichia coli.
   5369..5993    -  CDS            TcR (fragment): tetracycline efflux protein; tet; confers resistance to tetracycline
   6008..6029    -  protein_bind   CAP binding site: CAP binding activates transcription in the presence of cAMP. E. coli catabolite activator protein
   6042..7124    -  CDS            lacI: lac repressor; lacI; The lac repressor binds to the lac operator to inhibit transcription in E. coli. This inhibition can be relieved by adding lactose or isopropyl-β-D-thiogalactopyranoside (IPTG).
   7125..7202    -  promoter       lacI promoter: lacI
   7210..187     -  CDS            TcR (fragment) (across the origin): tetracycline efflux protein; tet; confers resistance to tetracycline
>Addgene plasmid #87747 | pET151-Vps4(101-437)-Hcp1 K321A | addgene full sequence | sequence record 175355 | Addgene NGS Result
CAAGGAGATGGCGCCCAACAGTCCCCCGGCCACGGGGCCTGCCACCATACCCACGCCGAAACAAGCGCTC
ATGAGCCCGAAGTGGCGAGCCCGATCTTCCCCATCGGTGATGTCGGCGATATAGGCGCCAGCAACCGCAC
CTGTGGCGCCGGTGATGCCGGCCACGATGCGTCCGGCGTAGAGGATCGAGATCTCGATCCCGCGAAATTA
ATACGACTCACTATAGGGGAATTGTGAGCGGATAACAATTCCCCTCTAGAAATAATTTTGTTTAACTTTA
AGAAGGAGATATACATATGCATCATCACCATCACCATGGTAAGCCTATCCCTAACCCTCTCCTCGGTCTC
GATTCTACGGAAAACCTGTATTTTCAGGGACAGGAAGAGGGTGAGGATAATGGTGGAGAAGACAACAAAA
AGCTAAGAGGTGCCTTATCGAGTGCTATTTTGTCTGAGAAGCCCAATGTTAAGTGGGAAGACGTGGCTGG
ACTGGAAGGAGCCAAAGAGGCCCTTAAAGAAGCCGTTATTTTACCTGTCAAGTTCCCACATTTGTTCAAA
GGTAACCGTAAGCCCACTTCGGGAATCTTATTGTACGGACCACCAGGTACAGGTAAATCATATTTGGCAA
AAGCAGTGGCCACCGAGGCCAATTCTACCTTTTTCAGTGTTAGTTCCAGTGATTTGGTTTCTAAGTGGAT
GGGTGAATCTGAAAAACTTGTCAAACAGTTATTTGCGATGGCAAGAGAAAATAAACCTTCTATTATTTTT
ATAGATGAAGTGGATGCGCTAACAGGTACCAGAGGAGAAGGAGAGAGCGAAGCAAGTAGAAGAATTAAAA
CAGAATTATTGGTACAAATGAATGGTGTTGGGAATGACTCCCAAGGTGTTTTGGTCCTTGGCGCAACAAA
TATCCCATGGCAACTGGACAGTGCCATCAGGAGAAGATTTGAAAGAAGAATATATATACCATTACCAGAT
TTGGCGGCAAGAACCACCATGTTCGAGATTAACGTCGGCGACACTCCATGCGTATTGACCGCGGAAGATT
ATAGAACTTTAGGTGCAATGACTGAAGGTTATTCCGGGAGTGATATTGCTGTAGTGGTGAAAGATGCGCT
AATGCAACCGATAAGAAAAATTCAAAGCGCGACACATTTCAAAGATGTCTCTACGGAGGACGACGAAACA
AGAAAACTAACACCATGCTCTCCAGGTGATGATGGCGCCATCGAGATGAGTTGGACGGATATTGAAGCTG
ATGAATTAAAAGAACCAGATCTCACCATAAAGGATTTCTTAAAGGCTATCAAATCGACGAGACCTACCGT
GAATGAGGATGACTTGCTGAAGCAAGAACAGTTCACTAGAGATTTTGGTCAAGAAGGTAACGGTGGTGGC
GGGTCTGGAGGTGGAGGCAGTGGCGGAGGTGGGAGCGGAGGCGGGATGGCTGTTGATATGTTCATCAAGA
TCGGCGACGTCAAGGGTGAGTCCAAGGACAAGACTCACGCCGAGGAAATCGACGTGCTGGCATGGAGCTG
GGGCATGTCCCAGTCCGGGTCGATGCACATGGGCGGTGGCGGCGGCGCCGGCAAGGTCAACGTGCAGGAC
CTGTCGTTCACCAAGTACATCGACAAGTCCACGCCCAACCTGATGATGGCCTGCTCCAGCGGCAAGCACT
ATCCGCAGGCGAAGCTGACCATCCGCAAGGCCGGCGGCGAGAACCAGGTCGAGTACCTGATCATCACCCT
GAAGGAAGTCCTGGTGTCCTCGGTGAGCACCGGCGGCAGCGGTGGCGAGGATCGCCTGACCGAGAACGTG
ACCCTGAACTTCGCCCAGGTCCAGGTCGACTACCAGCCGCAGAAGGCGGATGGCGCGAAGGACGGCGGTC
CGGTCAAGTACGGCTGGAACATCCGCCAGAACGTGCAGGCCGGATAATAAAAGGGCGAGCTCAGATCCGG
CTGCTAACAAAGCCCGAAAGGAAGCTGAGTTGGCTGCTGCCACCGCTGAGCAATAACTAGCATAACCCCT
TGGGGCCTCTAAACGGGTCTTGAGGGGTTTTTTGCTGAAAGGAGGAACTATATCCGGATATCCCGCAAGA
GGCCCGGCAGTACCGGCATAACCAAGCCTATGCCTACAGCATCCAGGGTGACGGTGCCGAGGATGACGAT
GAGCGCATTGTTAGATTTCATACACGGTGCCTGACTGCGTTAGCAATTTAACTGTGATAAACTACCGCAT
TAAAGCTAGCTTATCGATGATAAGCTGTCAAACATGAGAATTAATTCTTGAAGACGAAAGGGCCTCGTGA
TACGCCTATTTTTATAGGTTAATGTCATGATAATAATGGTTTCTTAGACGTCAGGTGGCACTTTTCGGGG
AAATGTGCGCGGAACCCCTATTTGTTTATTTTTCTAAATACATTCAAATATGTATCCGCTCATGAGACAA
TAACCCTGATAAATGCTTCAATAATATTGAAAAAGGAAGAGTATGAGTATTCAACATTTCCGTGTCGCCC
TTATTCCCTTTTTTGCGGCATTTTGCCTTCCTGTTTTTGCTCACCCAGAAACGCTGGTGAAAGTAAAAGA
TGCTGAAGATCAGTTGGGTGCACGAGTGGGTTACATCGAACTGGATCTCAACAGCGGTAAGATCCTTGAG
AGTTTTCGCCCCGAAGAACGTTTTCCAATGATGAGCACTTTTAAAGTTCTGCTATGTGGCGCGGTATTAT
CCCGTGTTGACGCCGGGCAAGAGCAACTCGGTCGCCGCATACACTATTCTCAGAATGACTTGGTTGAGTA
CTCACCAGTCACAGAAAAGCATCTTACGGATGGCATGACAGTAAGAGAATTATGCAGTGCTGCCATAACC
ATGAGTGATAACACTGCGGCCAACTTACTTCTGACAACGATCGGAGGACCGAAGGAGCTAACCGCTTTTT
TGCACAACATGGGGGATCATGTAACTCGCCTTGATCGTTGGGAACCGGAGCTGAATGAAGCCATACCAAA
CGACGAGCGTGACACCACGATGCCTGCAGCAATGGCAACAACGTTGCGCAAACTATTAACTGGCGAACTA
CTTACTCTAGCTTCCCGGCAACAATTAATAGACTGGATGGAGGCGGATAAAGTTGCAGGACCACTTCTGC
GCTCGGCCCTTCCGGCTGGCTGGTTTATTGCTGATAAATCTGGAGCCGGTGAGCGTGGGTCTCGCGGTAT
CATTGCAGCACTGGGGCCAGATGGTAAGCCCTCCCGTATCGTAGTTATCTACACGACGGGGAGTCAGGCA
ACTATGGATGAACGAAATAGACAGATCGCTGAGATAGGTGCCTCACTGATTAAGCATTGGTAACTGTCAG
ACCAAGTTTACTCATATATACTTTAGATTGATTTAAAACTTCATTTTTAATTTAAAAGGATCTAGGTGAA
GATCCTTTTTGATAATCTCATGACCAAAATCCCTTAACGTGAGTTTTCGTTCCACTGAGCGTCAGACCCC
GTAGAAAAGATCAAAGGATCTTCTTGAGATCCTTTTTTTCTGCGCGTAATCTGCTGCTTGCAAACAAAAA
AACCACCGCTACCAGCGGTGGTTTGTTTGCCGGATCAAGAGCTACCAACTCTTTTTCCGAAGGTAACTGG
CTTCAGCAGAGCGCAGATACCAAATACTGTCCTTCTAGTGTAGCCGTAGTTAGGCCACCACTTCAAGAAC
TCTGTAGCACCGCCTACATACCTCGCTCTGCTAATCCTGTTACCAGTGGCTGCTGCCAGTGGCGATAAGT
CGTGTCTTACCGGGTTGGACTCAAGACGATAGTTACCGGATAAGGCGCAGCGGTCGGGCTGAACGGGGGG
TTCGTGCACACAGCCCAGCTTGGAGCGAACGACCTACACCGAACTGAGATACCTACAGCGTGAGCTATGA
GAAAGCGCCACGCTTCCCGAAGGGAGAAAGGCGGACAGGTATCCGGTAAGCGGCAGGGTCGGAACAGGAG
AGCGCACGAGGGAGCTTCCAGGGGGAAACGCCTGGTATCTTTATAGTCCTGTCGGGTTTCGCCACCTCTG
ACTTGAGCGTCGATTTTTGTGATGCTCGTCAGGGGGGCGGAGCCTATGGAAAAACGCCAGCAACGCGGCC
TTTTTACGGTTCCTGGCCTTTTGCTGGCCTTTTGCTCACATGTTCTTTCCTGCGTTATCCCCTGATTCTG
TGGATAACCGTATTACCGCCTTTGAGTGAGCTGATACCGCTCGCCGCAGCCGAACGACCGAGCGCAGCGA
GTCAGTGAGCGAGGAAGCGGAAGAGCGCCTGATGCGGTATTTTCTCCTTACGCATCTGTGCGGTATTTCA
CACCGCAATGGTGCACTCTCAGTACAATCTGCTCTGATGCCGCATAGTTAAGCCAGTATACACTCCGCTA
TCGCTACGTGACTGGGTCATGGCTGCGCCCCGACACCCGCCAACACCCGCTGACGCGCCCTGACGGGCTT
GTCTGCTCCCGGCATCCGCTTACAGACAAGCTGTGACCGTCTCCGGGAGCTGCATGTGTCAGAGGTTTTC
ACCGTCATCACCGAAACGCGCGAGGCAGCTGCGGTAAAGCTCATCAGCGTGGTCGTGAAGCGATTCACAG
ATGTCTGCCTGTTCATCCGCGTCCAGCTCGTTGAGTTTCTCCAGAAGCGTTAATGTCTGGCTTCTGATAA
AGCGGGCCATGTTAAGGGCGGTTTTTTCCTGTTTGGTCACTGATGCCTCCGTGTAAGGGGGATTTCTGTT
CATGGGGGTAATGATACCGATGAAACGAGAGAGGATGCTCACGATACGGGTTACTGATGATGAACATGCC
CGGTTACTGGAACGTTGTGAGGGTAAACAACTGGCGGTATGGATGCGGCGGGACCAGAGAAAAATCACTC
AGGGTCAATGCCAGCGCTTCGTTAATACAGATGTAGGTGTTCCACAGGGTAGCCAGCAGCATCCTGCGAT
GCAGATCCGGAACATAATGGTGCAGGGCGCTGACTTCCGCGTTTCCAGACTTTACGAAACACGGAAACCG
AAGACCATTCATGTTGTTGCTCAGGTCGCAGACGTTTTGCAGCAGCAGTCGCTTCACGTTCGCTCGCGTA
TCGGTGATTCATTCTGCTAACCAGTAAGGCAACCCCGCCAGCCTAGCCGGGTCCTCAACGACAGGAGCAC
GATCATGCGCACCCGTGGCCAGGACCCAACGCTGCCCGAGATGCGCCGCGTGCGGCTGCTGGAGATGGCG
GACGCGATGGATATGTTCTGCCAAGGGTTGGTTTGCGCATTCACAGTTCTCCGCAAGAATTGATTGGCTC
CAATTCTTGGAGTGGTGAATCCGTTAGCGAGGTGCCGCCGGCTTCCATTCAGGTCGAGGTGGCCCGGCTC
CATGCACCGCGACGCAACGCGGGGAGGCAGACAAGGTATAGGGCGGCGCCTACAATCCATGCCAACCCGT
TCCATGTGCTCGCCGAGGCGGCATAAATCGCCGTGACGATCAGCGGTCCAATGATCGAAGTTAGGCTGGT
AAGAGCCGCGAGCGATCCTTGAAGCTGTCCCTGATGGTCGTCATCTACCTGCCTGGACAGCATGGCCTGC
AACGCGGGCATCCCGATGCCGCCGGAAGCGAGAAGAATCATAATGGGGAAGGCCATCCAGCCTCGCGTCG
CGAACGCCAGCAAGACGTAGCCCAGCGCGTCGGCCGCCATGCCGGCGATAATGGCCTGCTTCTCGCCGAA
ACGTTTGGTGGCGGGACCAGTGACGAAGGCTTGAGCGAGGGCGTGCAAGATTCCGAATACCGCAAGCGAC
AGGCCGATCATCGTCGCGCTCCAGCGAAAGCGGTCCTCGCCGAAAATGACCCAGAGCGCTGCCGGCACCT
GTCCTACGAGTTGCATGATAAAGAAGACAGTCATAAGTGCGGCGACGATAGTCATGCCCCGCGCCCACCG
GAAGGAGCTGACTGGGTTGAAGGCTCTCAAGGGCATCGGTCGAGATCCCGGTGCCTAATGAGTGAGCTAA
CTTACATTAATTGCGTTGCGCTCACTGCCCGCTTTCCAGTCGGGAAACCTGTCGTGCCAGCTGCATTAAT
GAATCGGCCAACGCGCGGGGAGAGGCGGTTTGCGTATTGGGCGCCAGGGTGGTTTTTCTTTTCACCAGTG
AGACGGGCAACAGCTGATTGCCCTTCACCGCCTGGCCCTGAGAGAGTTGCAGCAAGCGGTCCACGCTGGT
TTGCCCCAGCAGGCGAAAATCCTGTTTGATGGTGGTTAACGGCGGGATATAACATGAGCTGTCTTCGGTA
TCGTCGTATCCCACTACCGAGATATCCGCACCAACGCGCAGCCCGGACTCGGTAATGGCGCGCATTGCGC
CCAGCGCCATCTGATCGTTGGCAACCAGCATCGCAGTGGGAACGATGCCCTCATTCAGCATTTGCATGGT
TTGTTGAAAACCGGACATGGCACTCCAGTCGCCTTCCCGTTCCGCTATCGGCTGAATTTGATTGCGAGTG
AGATATTTATGCCAGCCAGCCAGACGCAGACGCGCCGAGACAGAACTTAATGGGCCCGCTAACAGCGCGA
TTTGCTGGTGACCCAATGCGACCAGATGCTCCACGCCCAGTCGCGTACCGTCTTCATGGGAGAAAATAAT
ACTGTTGATGGGTGTCTGGTCAGAGACATCAAGAAATAACGCCGGAACATTAGTGCAGGCAGCTTCCACA
GCAATGGCATCCTGGTCATCCAGCGGATAGTTAATGATCAGCCCACTGACGCGTTGCGCGAGAAGATTGT
GCACCGCCGCTTTACAGGCTTCGACGCCGCTTCGTTCTACCATCGACACCACCACGCTGGCACCCAGTTG
ATCGGCGCGAGATTTAATCGCCGCGACAATTTGCGACGGCGCGTGCAGGGCCAGACTGGAGGTGGCAACG
CCAATCAGCAACGACTGTTTGCCCGCCAGTTGTTGTGCCACGCGGTTGGGAATGTAATTCAGCTCCGCCA
TCGCCGCTTCCACTTTTTCCCGCGTTTTCGCAGAAACGTGGCTGGCCTGGTTCACCACGCGGGAAACGGT
CTGATAAGAGACACCGGCATACTCTGCGACATCGTATAACGTTACTGGTTTCACATTCACCACCCTGAAT
TGACTCTCTTCCGGGCGCTATCATGCCATACCGCGAAAGGTTTTGCGCCATTCGATGGTGTCCGGGATCT
CGACGCTCTCCCTTATGCGACTCCTGCATTAGGAAGCAGCCCAGTAGTAGGTTGAGGCCGTTGAGCACCG
CCGCCGCAAGGAATGGTGCATG
